>Addgene plasmid #8765 | 3278 pSFFV-neo Bid mouse | addgene partial sequence | sequence record 17245 | 8765 with SFFV-F primer
GGGGCTCGTCCGGGATTTGGAGACCCCCGCCCAGGGACCACCGACCCACCGTCGGGAGGTAAGCTGGCCA
GCGATCGTTTTGTCTCCGTCTCTGTCTTTGGAATTCGGCTTCTGCATATGGACTCTGAGGTCAGCAACGG
TTCCGGCCTGGGGGCCAAGCACATCACAGACCTGCTGGTGTTCGGCTTTCTCCAAAGCTCTGGCTGTACT
CGCCAAGAGCTGGAGGTGCTGGGTCGGGAACTGCCTGTGCAAGCTTACTGGGAGGCAGACCTCGAAGACG
AGCTGCAGACAGACGGCAGCCAGGCCAGCCGCTCCTTCAACCAAGGAAGAATAGAGCCAGATTCTGAAAG
TCAGGAAGAAATCATCCACAACATTGCCAGACATCTCGCCCAAATAGGCGATGAGATGGACCACAACATC
CAGCCCACACTGGTGAGACAGCTAGCCGCACAGTTCATGAATGGCAGCCTGTCGGAGGAAGACAAAAGGA
ACTGCCTGGCCAAAGCCCTTGATGAGGTGAAGACAGCCTTCCCCAGAGACATGGAGAACGACAAGGCCAT
GCTGATAATGACAATGCTGTTGGCCAAAAAAGTGGCCAGTCACGCACCATCTTTGCTCCGTGATGTCTTC
CACACGACTGTCAACTTTATTAACCAGAACCTATTCTCCTATGTGAGGAACTTGGTTAGAAACGAGATGG
ACTGAGGATCCATATGTGCAAGCCGAATTCCTGCAGCCCGTGCCCTTAAACGCCTGGTTGCTACGCCTGA
ATAAGTGATAATAAGCGGATGAAT
