[The description below was written by a language model from this plasmid's Addgene catalogue record.]
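Description:
3278 pSFFV-neo Bid mouse is a mammalian expression plasmid built on the pSFFV-neo backbone (about 7.2 kb without insert) and carrying the full-length mouse Bid cDNA as an insert of roughly 1.2 kb. It is maintained in E. coli as a high-copy plasmid under ampicillin selection. For mammalian cells it provides a neomycin resistance marker, so transfected cells can be selected with G418 and stable lines or pools established. No feature table accompanies the record, so the promoter is not explicitly listed. However, the backbone name and the SFFV-F sequencing primer point to the spleen focus-forming virus long terminal repeat, a strong viral promoter that performs well in haematopoietic cells, as the element driving the insert. The origin of replication, the polyadenylation signal and the promoter driving the neo cassette are not stated.

The Bid open reading frame was inserted by restriction cloning into an EcoRI site, and EcoRI sites are retained at both ends. The fragment can therefore be released with a single enzyme, but cloning was non-directional, so orientation depends on the clone that was chosen. No epitope tag, fusion partner or reporter is recorded, which suggests the native, untagged protein is expressed. Bid is a pro-apoptotic BCL-2 family member that contains only the BH3 domain and acts as a death agonist. The construct is associated with the original work that characterised Bid in this role. Its typical use is transient or stable overexpression of mouse Bid in mammalian cells to study apoptosis, for example how Bid affects cell death and how it interacts functionally with other BCL-2 family proteins.
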