Addgene plasmid #8765: 3278 pSFFV-neo Bid mouse
Depositing lab: Stanley Korsmeyer. Depositing organization: Dana-Farber Cancer Institute. Publication: BID: a novel BH3 domain-only death agonist. Wang K, Yin XM, Chao DT, Milliman CL, Korsmeyer SJ. Genes Dev 1996 Nov 15;10(22):2859-69. 10.1101/gad.10.22.2859 PubMed 8918887.
Backbone
  Vector backbone: pSFFV-neo
  Backbone size w/o insert (bp): 7200
  Vector type: Mammalian Expression
  Selectable markers: Neomycin (select with G418)
Growth in bacteria
  Bacterial resistance: Ampicillin, 100 μg/mL
  Growth temperature: 37°C
  Growth strain: XL1 Blue
  Copy number: High Copy
Gene/Insert
  Gene/Insert name: Bid ORF cDNA FL (alt name: Bid)
  Species: M. musculus (mouse)
  Insert size (bp): 1200
  GenBank ID: NM_007544
  Entrez Gene: Bid (a.k.a. 2700049M22Rik)
  Cloning method: Restriction Enzyme; 5′ cloning site EcoRI (not destroyed); 3′ cloning site EcoRI (not destroyed)
  Sequencing primers: 5′ SFFV-F
Terms and licenses: Academic/Nonprofit Terms; Industry Terms: Not Available to Industry
How to cite: 3278 pSFFV-neo Bid mouse was a gift from Stanley Korsmeyer (Addgene plasmid # 8765 ; http://n2t.net/addgene:8765 ; RRID:Addgene_8765)
